>Addgene plasmid #129121 | pBADHISTEV_PfeES157A | addgene full sequence | sequence record 254656 | Addgene NGS Result
AAGAAACCAATTGTCCATATTGCATCAGACATTGCCGTCACTGCGTCTTTTACTGGCTCTTCTCGCTAAC
CAAACCGGTAACCCCGCTTATTAAAAGCATTCTGTAACAAAGCGGGACCAAAGCCATGACAAAAACGCGT
AACAAAAGTGTCTATAATCACGGCAGAAAAGTCCACATTGATTATTTGCACGGCGTCACACTTTGCTATG
CCATAGCATTTTTATCCATAAGATTAGCGGATCTTACCTGACGCTTTTTATCGCAACTCTCTACTGTTTC
TCCATACCCGTTTTTTTGGGCTAGCAGGAGGAATACACCATGAGCTACTACCATCACCATCACCATCACG
ATTACGACATCCCAACGACCGAAAACCTGTATTTTCAGGGCGCCATGAATCCGGACCCCGAGGCGACCAT
GGACCGCAGCCTGCTGCAACGCCAGGACCTGCCCTATCGCTTCAGCGCCGTGGACCTGGACTCCGTCGAT
GGCCAGCGGCATTACCGGCTGTGGCTCGGCCGACCGCTGCAGGCACCGCCCGCCGCCGGCTACCCGGTGG
TCTGGATGCTCGACGGCAACGCCGCCGTCGGCGCCCTCGACGAGTCAACCCTGAGACGCCTGGCCGACGG
CGACGCACCGCTACTGGTCGCCATCGGCTACCGCACGCCGCTGCGCATCGACCGCGCCGGGCGTACCTTC
GACTACACCCCCGCGAGTCCCGGCCAGGCCGATCAGCGCGACCCGCTCAACGGCCTGCCCAGCGGTGGCG
CCGACGCCTTCCTCGACCTGCTGCGCGACGGCATGCGCCCGGCCGTGGCGGCGCAGGCGCCTCTGGACAC
TGCGCGACAAACCCTCTGGGGACACGCCTACGGCGGCTTGCTGGTGCTCCACGCACTGTTCACCCGTCCC
GGCGAGTTCGCCCGCTACGCCGCGGCCAGCCCGTCGCTGTGGTGGCGCGACGGGGCGATCCTCGGCGAAC
GAGCGGGGCTCGAACAGCGCCTGCGCGGAAAGCGCGCGGAACTCCTGCTCTGGCGCGGCAGCGCCGAACC
GGCCAGCCCGCGCGGCTCGCTGAAAGCCGAGCCGGGCCAGGCGATGGCGCGGCTGGTAGATGACCTGCGC
CGGGTTGCCGGGCTCACGCTGGACTTCCAGCCGCTCGACGGCCTGGGTCATGGCGAAACGCTGGGGGCCT
CGTTGCGCCTTCTGCTCGCCCGTCCGGCGGTGGAACGCCAGCGCTGAGGATCCGAATTCGAGCTCCGTCG
ACAAGCTTGGCTGTTTTGGCGGATGAGAGAAGATTTTCAGCCTGATACAGATTAAATCAGAACGCAGAAG
CGGTCTGATAAAACAGAATTTGCCTGGCGGCAGTAGCGCGGTGGTCCCACCTGACCCCATGCCGAACTCA
GAAGTGAAACGCCGTAGCGCCGATGGTAGTGTGGGGTCTCCCCATGCGAGAGTAGGGAACTGCCAGGCAT
CAAATAAAACGAAAGGCTCAGTCGAAAGACTGGGCCTTTCGTTTTATCTGTTGTTTGTCGGTGAACGCTC
TCCTGAGTAGGACAAATCCGCCGGGAGCGGATTTGAACGTTGCGAAGCAACGGCCCGGAGGGTGGCGGGC
AGGACGCCCGCCATAAACTGCCAGGCATCAAATTAAGCAGAAGGCCATCCTGACGGATGGCCTTTTTGCG
TTTCTACAAACTCTTTTGTTTATTTTTCTAAATACATTCAAATATGTATCCGCTCATGAGACAATAACCC
TGATAAATGCTTCAATAATATTGAAAAAGGAAGAGTATGAGTATTCAACATTTCCGTGTCGCCCTTATTC
CCTTTTTTGCGGCATTTTGCCTTCCTGTTTTTGCTCACCCAGAAACGCTGGTGAAAGTAAAAGATGCTGA
AGATCAGTTGGGTGCACGAGTGGGTTACATCGAACTGGATCTCAACAGCGGTAAGATCCTTGAGAGTTTT
CGCCCCGAAGAACGTTTTCCAATGATGAGCACTTTTAAAGTTCTGCTATGTGGCGCGGTATTATCCCGTG
TTGACGCCGGGCAAGAGCAACTCGGTCGCCGCATACACTATTCTCAGAATGACTTGGTTGAGTACTCACC
AGTCACAGAAAAGCATCTTACGGATGGCATGACAGTAAGAGAATTATGCAGTGCTGCCATAACCATGAGT
GATAACACTGCGGCCAACTTACTTCTGACAACGATCGGAGGACCGAAGGAGCTAACCGCTTTTTTGCACA
ACATGGGGGATCATGTAACTCGCCTTGATCGTTGGGAACCGGAGCTGAATGAAGCCATACCAAACGACGA
GCGTGACACCACGATGCCTGTAGCAATGGCAACAACGTTGCGCAAACTATTAACTGGCGAACTACTTACT
CTAGCTTCCCGGCAACAATTAATAGACTGGATGGAGGCGGATAAAGTTGCAGGACCACTTCTGCGCTCGG
CCCTTCCGGCTGGCTGGTTTATTGCTGATAAATCTGGAGCCGGTGAGCGTGGGTCTCGCGGTATCATTGC
AGCACTGGGGCCAGATGGTAAGCCCTCCCGTATCGTAGTTATCTACACGACGGGGAGTCAGGCAACTATG
GATGAACGAAATAGACAGATCGCTGAGATAGGTGCCTCACTGATTAAGCATTGGTAACTGTCAGACCAAG
TTTACTCATATATACTTTAGATTGATT
[125 nt withheld, positions 2688-2812]
C
[141 nt withheld, positions 2814-2954]
CCTTTGACGTTGGAGTCCACGTTCTTT
[37 nt withheld, positions 2982-3018]
ACCCTATCTCGGGCTATTCTTTTGATTTATAAGGGATTTTGCCGATTTCGGCCTATTGGTTAAAAAATGA
GCTGATTTAACAAAAATTTAACGCGAATTTTAACAAAATATTAACGTTTACAATTTAAAAGGATCTAGGT
GAAGATCCTTTTTGATAATCTCATGACCAAAATCCCTTAACGTGAGTTTTCGTTCCACTGAGCGTCAGAC
CCCGTAGAAAAGATCAAAGGATCTTCTTGAGATCCTTTTTTTCTGCGCGTAATCTGCTGCTTGCAAACAA
AAAAACCACCGCTACCAGCGGTGGTTTGTTTGCCGGATCAAGAGCTACCAACTCTTTTTCCGAAGGTAAC
TGGCTTCAGCAGAGCGCAGATACCAAATACTGTCCTTCTAGTGTAGCCGTAGTTAGGCCACCACTTCAAG
AACTCTGTAGCACCGCCTACATACCTCGCTCTGCTAATCCTGTTACCAGTGGCTGCTGCCAGTGGCGATA
AGTCGTGTCTTACCGGGTTGGACTCAAGACGATAGTTACCGGATAAGGCGCAGCGGTCGGGCTGAACGGG
GGGTTCGTGCACACAGCCCAGCTTGGAGCGAACGACCTACACCGAACTGAGATACCTACAGCGTGAGCTA
TGAGAAAGCGCCACGCTTCCCGAAGGGAGAAAGGCGGACAGGTATCCGGTAAGCGGCAGGGTCGGAACAG
GAGAGCGCACGAGGGAGCTTCCAGGGGGAAACGCCTGGTATCTTTATAGTCCTGTCGGGTTTCGCCACCT
CTGACTTGAGCGTCGATTTTTGTGATGCTCGTCAGGGGGGCGGAGCCTATGGAAAAACGCCAGCAACGCG
GCCTTTTTACGGTTCCTGGCCTTTTGCTGGCCTTTTGCTCACATGTTCTTTCCTGCGTTATCCCCTGATT
CTGTGGATAACCGTATTACCGCCTTTGAGTGAGCTGATACCGCTCGCCGCAGCCGAACGACCGAGCGCAG
CGAGTCAGTGAGCGAGGAAGCGGAAGAGCGCCTGATGCGGTATTTTCTCCTTACGCATCTGTGCGGTATT
TCACACCGCATAGGGTCATGGCTGCGCCCCGACACCCGCCAACACCCGCTGACGCGCCCTGACGGGCTTG
TCTGCTCCCGGCATCCGCTTACAGACAAGCTGTGACCGTCTCCGGGAGCTGCATGTGTCAGAGGTTTTCA
CCGTCATCACCGAAACGCGCGAGGCAGAAGGAGATGGCGCCCAACAGTCCCCCGGCCACGGGGCCTGCCA
CCATACCCACGCCGAAACAAGCGCTCATGAGCCCGAAGTGGCGAGCCCGATCTTCCCCATCGGTGATGTC
GGCGATATAGGCGCCAGCAACCGCACCTGTGGCGCCGGTGATGCCGGCCACGATGCGTCCGGCGTAGAGG
ATCTGCTCATGTTTGACAGCTTATCATCGATGCATAATGTGCCTGTCAAATGGACGAAGCAGGGATTCTG
CAAACCCTATGCTACTCCGTCAAGCCGTCAATTGTCTGATTCGTTACCAATTATGACAACTTGACGGCTA
CATCATTCACTTTTTCTTCACAACCGGCACGGAACTCGCTCGGGCTGGCCCCGGTGCATTTTTTAAATAC
CCGCGAGAAATAGAGTTGATCGTCAAAACCAACATTGCGACCGACGGTGGCGATAGGCATCCGGGTGGTG
CTCAAAAGCAGCTTCGCCTGGCTGATACGTTGGTCCTCGCGCCAGCTTAAGACGCTAATCCCTAACTGCT
GGCGGAAAAGATGTGACAGACGCGACGGCGACAAGCAAACATGCTGTGCGACGCTGGCGATATCAAAATT
GCTGTCTGCCAGGTGATCGCTGATGTACTGACAAGCCTCGCGTACCCGATTATCCATCGGTGGATGGAGC
GACTCGTTAATCGCTTCCATGCGCCGCAGTAACAATTGCTCAAGCAGATTTATCGCCAGCAGCTCCGAAT
AGCGCCCTTCCCCTTGCCCGGCGTTAATGATTTGCCCAAACAGGTCGCTGAAATGCGGCTGGTGCGCTTC
ATCCGGGCGAAAGAACCCCGTATTGGCAAATATTGACGGCCAGTTAAGCCATTCATGCCAGTAGGCGCGC
GGACGAAAGTAAACCCACTGGTGATACCATTCGCGAGCCTCCGGATGACGACCGTAGTGATGAATCTCTC
CTGGCGGGAACAGCAAAATATCACCCGGTCGGCAAACAAATTCTCGTCCCTGATTTTTCACCACCCCCTG
ACCGCGAATGGTGAGATTGAGAATATAACCTTTCATTCCCAGCGGTCGGTCGATAAAAAAATCGAGATAA
CCGTTGGCCTCAATCGGCGTTAAACCCGCCACCAGATGGGCATTAAACGAGTATCCCGGCAGCAGGGGAT
CATTTTGCGCTTCAGCCATACTTTTCATACTCCCGCCATTCAGAG
Features (pLannotate 1.2.2; 16 found; start..end, strand, type, name):
      1..285     +  promoter       araBAD promoter: araBAD; promoter of the L-arabinose operon of E. coli; the araC regulatory gene is transcribed in the opposite direction (Guzman et al., 1995)
    330..349     +  CDS            8xHis (fragment): 8xHis affinity tag
    371..391     +  CDS            TEV site: tobacco etch virus (TEV) protease recognition and cleavage site
    401..1234    +  CDS            pfeE (fragment): PFEE_PSEAE - Experimental evidence at protein level: Swiss-Prot protein existence level 1. Catalyzes the hydrolysis of ferric enterobactin (Fe-Ent). Hydrolyzes Fe-Ent into three molecules of 2,3-dihydroxybenzoylserine (DHBS) still complexed with ferric iron. Iron reduction is necessary to obtain complete release of the metal from DHBS. It can hydrolyze salmochelin S4 (diglucosyl-C-Ent) but is not involved in iron acquisition by this siderophore. From Pseudomonas aeruginosa (strain ATCC 15692 / DSM 22644 / CIP 104116 / JCM 14847 / LMG 12228 / 1C / PRS 101 / PAO1).
   1352..1467    +  ncRNA          5S rRNA: Accession: RF00001 - 5S ribosomal RNA
   1471..1557    +  terminator     rrnB T1 terminator: Escherichia coli rrnB; transcription terminator T1 from the E. coli rrnB gene
   1649..1676    +  terminator     rrnB T2 terminator: transcription terminator T2 from the E. coli rrnB gene
   1695..1786    +  promoter       AmpR promoter: bla
   1787..2647    +  CDS            AmpR: β-lactamase; bla; confers resistance to ampicillin, carbenicillin, and related antibiotics
   2689..3069    +  rep_origin     M13 ori (sequence partly withheld): M13 bacteriophage origin of replication; arrow indicates direction of (+) strand synthesis
   3255..3843    +  rep_origin     ori: high-copy-number ColE1/pMB1/pBR322/pUC origin of replication
   4029..4080    -  misc_feature   bom (fragment): basis of mobility region from pBR322
   4196..4235    -  CDS            rop (fragment): Rop protein, which maintains plasmids at low copy number; rop
   4236..4421    -  CDS            TcR (fragment): tetracycline efflux protein; tet; confers resistance to tetracycline
   4431..4449    +  promoter       tet promoter (fragment): E. coli promoter for tetracycline efflux protein gene
   4539..5417    -  CDS            araC: L-arabinose regulatory protein; araC
