[The description below was written by a language model from this plasmid's Addgene catalogue record and pLannotate feature annotations shown in this document.]
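Description:
pBADHISTEV_PfeES157A is a bacterial expression plasmid built on the pBADHISTEV backbone for arabinose-inducible production of a catalytic-site mutant of the Pseudomonas aeruginosa PAO1 periplasmic esterase PfeE (PA2689) in E. coli. The plasmid carries a ColE1/pMB1-type origin of replication and is selected through the β-lactamase gene, which confers ampicillin resistance. An M13 phage origin is also annotated, along with short remnants of pBR322-derived elements (bom, rop, the tetracycline resistance gene and its promoter) that appear only as fragments and are presumably non-functional. The catalogue lists a total size of 5458 bp, slightly larger than the 5443 nt sequenced record from which the feature table was generated.

Expression is driven by the araBAD (PBAD) promoter, with the araC regulator gene encoded divergently on the same plasmid, so transcription is kept low without L-arabinose and switched on when it is added. Downstream of the promoter lies an N-terminal polyhistidine tag (6xHis according to the catalogue) followed by a TEV protease recognition site, then the pfeE coding sequence; the rrnB T1 and T2 terminators close the transcription unit. The insert lacks its native signal peptide, so the protein should remain in the cytoplasm rather than being exported to the periplasm, and it carries a serine 157 to alanine substitution. PfeE hydrolyses ferric enterobactin as part of siderophore-mediated iron acquisition. The tag arrangement permits metal-affinity purification followed by tag removal with TEV protease, which suits the construct to producing the mutant protein for biochemical or structural comparison with the wild-type enzyme, although the record states only that it expresses the S157A mutant in E. coli.
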