Addgene plasmid #129121: pBADHISTEV_PfeES157A
Purpose: expresses S157A mutant of PfeE in E.coli
Depositing lab: James Naismith. Depositing organization: University of St. Andrews. Publication: A Key Role for the Periplasmic PfeE Esterase in Iron Acquisition via the Siderophore Enterobactin in Pseudomonas aeruginosa. Perraud Q, Moynie L, Gasser V, Munier M, Godet J, Hoegy F, Mely Y, Mislin GLA, Naismith JH, Schalk IJ. ACS Chem Biol. 2018 Sep 21;13(9):2603-2614. doi: 10.1021/acschembio.8b00543. Epub 2018 Aug 22. PubMed 30086222.
Backbone
  Vector backbone: pBADHISTEV
  Backbone size w/o insert (bp): 4627
  Total vector size (bp): 5458
  Vector type: Bacterial Expression
Growth in bacteria
  Bacterial resistance: Ampicillin, 100 μg/mL
  Growth temperature: 37°C
  Growth strain: DH5alpha
  Copy number: Unknown
Gene/Insert
  Gene/Insert name: Periplasmic Esterase PfeE (alt names: PA2689; PfeE)
  Species: Pseudomonas aeruginosa PAO1
  Mutation: Signal peptide sequence has been removed, mutation serine 157 to alanine
  Entrez Gene: PA2689 (a.k.a. PA2689)
  Promoter: PBAD
  Tag / fusion protein: TEV protease cleavable 6xHis (N terminal on backbone)
  Cloning method: Restriction Enzyme; 5′ cloning site NcoI/BspHI (destroyed during cloning); 3′ cloning site BamHI (not destroyed)
  Sequencing primers: 5′ CTTTGCTATGCCATAGC; 3′ TTTCACTTCTGAGTTCG
Terms and licenses: Academic/Nonprofit Terms; Industry Terms: Not Available to Industry
Depositor comments: pBADHISTEV has been provided by Huanting Liu
How to cite: pBADHISTEV_PfeES157A was a gift from James Naismith (Addgene plasmid # 129121 ; http://n2t.net/addgene:129121 ; RRID:Addgene_129121)
