>Addgene plasmid #129121 | pBADHISTEV_PfeES157A | depositor partial sequence | sequence record 247594 | pBADHISTEV_PfeES157A sequence 923 bps
ATGAGCTACTACCATCACCATCACCATCACGATTACGACATCCCAACGACCGAAAACCTGTATTTTCAGG
GCGCCATGAATCCGGACCCCGAGGCGACCATGGACCGCAGCCTGCTGCAACGCCAGGACCTGCCCTATCG
CTTCAGCGCCGTGGACCTGGACTCCGTCGATGGCCAGCGGCATTACCGGCTGTGGCTCGGCCGACCGCTG
CAGGCACCGCCCGCCGCCGGCTACCCGGTGGTCTGGATGCTCGACGGCAACGCCGCCGTCGGCGCCCTCG
ACGAGTCAACCCTGAGACGCCTGGCCGACGGCGACGCACCGCTACTGGTCGCCATCGGCTACCGCACGCC
GCTGCGCATCGACCGCGCCGGGCGTACCTTCGACTACACCCCCGCGAGTCCCGGCCAGGCCGATCAGCGC
GACCCGCTCAACGGCCTGCCCAGCGGTGGCGCCGACGCCTTCCTCGACCTGCTGCGCGACGGCATGCGCC
CGGCCGTGGCGGCGCAGGCGCCTCTGGACACTGCGCGACAAACCCTCTGGGGACACGCCTACGGCGGCTT
GCTGGTGCTCCACGCACTGTTCACCCGTCCCGGCGAGTTCGCCCGCTACGCCGCGGCCAGCCCGTCGCTG
TGGTGGCGCGACGGGGCGATCCTCGGCGAACGAGCGGGGCTCGAACAGCGCCTGCGCGGAAAGCGCGCGG
AACTCCTGCTCTGGCGCGGCAGCGCCGAACCGGCCAGCCCGCGCGGCTCGCTGAAAGCCGAGCCGGGCCA
GGCGATGGCGCGGCTGGTAGATGACCTGCGCCGGGTTGCCGGGCTCACGCTGGACTTCCAGCCGCTCGAC
GGCCTGGGTCATGGCGAAACGCTGGGGGCCTCGTTGCGCCTTCTGCTCGCCCGTCCGGCGGTGGAACGCC
AGCGCTGAGATCC
